Addgene plasmid #159088: pDest-1.7kbfabp6-eGFP-pA-CrymCherry
Purpose: LR construct using backbone with Cry:mCherry insert to identify fish with transgene, and with p5E-1.7kbfabp6, pME-eGFP, and p3E-pA inserts
Depositing lab: John Rawls. Publication: Fxr signaling and microbial metabolism of bile salts in the zebrafish intestine. Wen J, Mercado GP, Volland A, Doden HL, Lickwar CR, Crooks T, Kakiyama G, Kelly C, Cocchiaro JL, Ridlon JM, Rawls JF. Sci Adv. 2021 Jul 23;7(30). pii: 7/30/eabg1371. doi: 10.1126/sciadv.abg1371. Print 2021 Jul. PubMed 34301599.
Backbone
  Vector backbone: pDESTtol2pACrymCherry
  Backbone manufacturer: Berger et. al.
  Vector type: fluorescent reporter
Growth in bacteria
  Bacterial resistance: Ampicillin, 100 μg/mL
  Growth temperature: 37°C
  Growth strain: DH5alpha
  Copy number: Unknown
Gene/Insert 1
  Gene/Insert name: 1.7kb fabp6 promoter
  Species: D. rerio (zebrafish)
  Insert size (bp): 1700
  Entrez Gene: fabp6 (a.k.a. zgc:92421)
  Promoter: 1.7kb fabp6
  Cloning method: TOPO Cloning
  Sequencing primers: 5′ ttaaggccggccGATGATCCCAACCCTGTAATGAGTTCCTGG; 3′ aattggcgcgccTTGAGAGCTGAGGTACTGATGGGTGAAG
Gene/Insert 2
  Gene/Insert name: eGFP (alt name: tol2kit #383 pME-EGFP)
  Cloning method: Gateway Cloning
  Sequencing primers: 5′ CATGGTCCTGCTGGAGTTCGTG; 3′ CGTCGCCGTCCAGCTCGACCAG
Gene/Insert 3
  Gene/Insert name: polyA (alt name: tol2kit #302 p3E-polyA)
  Cloning method: Gateway Cloning
  Sequencing primers: 5′ GAAATTTGTGATGCTATTGC
Terms and licenses: Academic/Nonprofit Terms; Industry Terms: Not Available to Industry
How to cite: pDest-1.7kbfabp6-eGFP-pA-CrymCherry was a gift from John Rawls (Addgene plasmid # 159088 ; http://n2t.net/addgene:159088 ; RRID:Addgene_159088)
