[The description below was written by a language model from this plasmid's Addgene catalogue record and pLannotate feature annotations shown in this document.]
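Description:
pDest-1.7kbfabp6-eGFP-pA-CrymCherry is a zebrafish transgenesis reporter plasmid of about 8.6 kb, assembled by a multisite Gateway LR reaction into the pDESTtol2pACrymCherry destination backbone. Three entry clones were combined: a 5′ element carrying a 1.7 kb promoter fragment of zebrafish fabp6, the Tol2kit middle-entry EGFP clone, and the Tol2kit 3′ polyA clone. The feature table reflects this layout. The unannotated region between the attB4 and attB1 sites has the size expected for the fabp6 promoter, and it is followed by the EGFP coding sequence, attB2, an SV40 polyadenylation signal and attB3. EGFP expression should therefore report the activity of the fabp6 regulatory fragment.

The backbone supplies a second, independent marker cassette: an mCherry coding sequence on the opposite strand with its own SV40 poly(A) signal. According to the catalogue entry this is a Cry:mCherry insert used to identify fish carrying the transgene. The crystallin promoter implied by the name is not annotated in the feature table, so its exact identity cannot be confirmed from the record; such a marker would typically give red lens fluorescence. Tol2 transposon arms are likewise not called explicitly. The medaka tyrosinase fragment that was detected probably reflects Tol2-derived flanking sequence, consistent with a backbone designed for transposase-mediated genomic integration.

In bacteria the plasmid replicates from a high-copy ColE1/pUC-type origin and is selected with ampicillin through β-lactamase. Remnants of a pBluescript-type backbone are also present, including lac promoter and operator elements, a T3 promoter and a partial M13 origin. The associated work concerns Fxr signalling and bile salt metabolism in the zebrafish intestine, which suggests use as a fabp6 reporter in that context.
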