Features (pLannotate 1.2.2; 23 found; start..end, strand, type, name):
     54..761     -  CDS            mCherry: mCherry is a basic (constitutively fluorescent) red fluorescent protein published in 2004, derived from Discosoma sp.. It is reported to be a very rapidly-maturing monomer with low acid sensitivity.
   1445..1465    +  protein_bind   attB4: mutant version of attB; core recombination site for the Gateway® BP reaction BP Clonase™
   3180..3200    +  protein_bind   attB1: mutant version of attB; core recombination site for the Gateway® BP reaction BP Clonase™
   3209..3925    +  CDS            EGFP: EGFP is a basic (constitutively fluorescent) green fluorescent protein published in 1996, derived from Aequorea victoria. It is reported to be a rapidly-maturing weak dimer with moderate acid sensitivity.
   3990..4010    -  protein_bind   attB2: mutant version of attB; core recombination site for the Gateway® BP reaction BP Clonase™
   4013..4147    -  polyA_signal   SV40 poly(A) signal: SV40 polyadenylation signal
   4210..4230    -  protein_bind   attB3: mutant version of attB; core recombination site for the Gateway® BP reaction BP Clonase™
   4234..4254    +  CDS            lacZα (fragment): LacZα fragment of β-galactosidase; lacZ fragment
   4270..4404    -  polyA_signal   SV40 poly(A) signal: SV40 polyadenylation signal
   4427..4510    -  CDS            large T antigen (fragment): large T antigen from SV40 (simian virus 40)
   5076..5116    -  misc_feature   MCS (fragment): pBluescript multiple cloning site
   5129..5147    -  promoter       T3 promoter: promoter for bacteriophage T3 RNA polymerase
   5192..5208    -  protein_bind   lac operator: The lac repressor binds to the lac operator to inhibit transcription in E. coli. This inhibition can be relieved by adding lactose or isopropyl-β-D-thiogalactopyranoside (IPTG). lac repressor encoded by lacI
   5216..5246    -  promoter       lac promoter: promoter for the E. coli lac operon
   5261..5282    -  protein_bind   CAP binding site: CAP binding activates transcription in the presence of cAMP. E. coli catabolite activator protein
   5295..5387    -  CDS            lacI (fragment): lac repressor; lacI; The lac repressor binds to the lac operator to inhibit transcription in E. coli. This inhibition can be relieved by adding lactose or isopropyl-β-D-thiogalactopyranoside (IPTG).
   5570..6158    -  rep_origin     ori: high-copy-number ColE1/pMB1/pBR322/pUC origin of replication
   6329..7189    -  CDS            AmpR: β-lactamase; bla; confers resistance to ampicillin, carbenicillin, and related antibiotics
   7190..7294    -  promoter       AmpR promoter: bla
   7320..7541    -  rep_origin     M13 ori (fragment) (sequence partly withheld): M13 bacteriophage origin of replication; arrow indicates direction of (+) strand synthesis
   7541..7828    +  CDS            tyr (fragment) (sequence partly withheld): TYRO_ORYLA - Also known as tyro. Experimental evidence at transcript level: Swiss-Prot protein existence level 2. This is a copper-containing oxidase that functions in the formation of pigments such as melanins and other polyphenolic compounds. From Oryzias latipes (Japanese rice fish) (Japanese killifish).
   8370..8491    -  polyA_signal   SV40 poly(A) signal: SV40 polyadenylation signal
   8514..34      -  CDS            large T antigen (fragment) (across the origin): large T antigen from SV40 (simian virus 40)
>Addgene plasmid #159088 | pDest-1.7kbfabp6-eGFP-pA-CrymCherry | addgene full sequence | sequence record 313129 | Addgene NGS Result
AACCTCTACAAATGTGGTATGGCTGATTATGATCTAGAGTCGCGGCCGCTTTACTTGTACAGCTCGTCCA
TGCCGCCGGTGGAGTGGTGGCCCTCGGCGCGCTCGTACTGTTCCACGATGGTGTAGTCCTCGTTGTGGGA
GGTGATGTCCAGCTTGATGTTGACGTTGTAGGCGCCGGGCAGCTGCACGGGCTTCTTGGCCTTGTAGGTG
GTCTTGACCTCGGCGTCGTAGTGGCCGCCGTCCTTCAGCTTCAGCCTCTGCTTGATCTCGCCCTTCAGGG
CGCCGTCCTCGGGGTACATCCGCTCGGAGGAGGCCTCCCAGCCCATGGTCTTCTTCTGCATTACGGGGCC
GTCGGAGGGGAAGTTGGTGCCGCGCAGCTTCACCTTGTAGATGAACTCGCCGTCCTGCAGGGAGGAGTCC
TGGGTCACGGTCACCACGCCGCCGTCCTCGAAGTTCATCACGCGCTCCCACTTGAAGCCCTCGGGGAAGG
ACAGCTTCAAGTAGTCGGGGATGTCGGCGGGGTGCTTCACGTAGGCCTTGGAGCCGTACATGAACTGAGG
GGACAGGATGTCCCAGGCGAAGGGCAGGGGGCCGCCCTTGGTCACCTTCAGCTTGGCGGTCTGGGTGCCC
TCGTAGGGGCGGCCCTCGCCCTCGCCCTCGATCTCGAACTCGTGGCCGTTCACGGAGCCCTCCATGTGCA
CCTTGAAGCGCATGAACTCCTTGATGATGGCCATGTTGTCATCCTCGCCCTTGCTCACCATGGTGGCGAC
CGGTAATGTCAGACCTGGTAACTCCTTACTGTAACTTATTGCACCTGATGAACAAAAGATGTGAACTGAA
CGCAAGTAGGAGGCTAATAGAGGCTAGTACAGTACAAAGATCCCCAAATGATGTGTGCCGGCCTTAGTGG
AGGCAGACCCCTGGTTATATACCTGTGCTGCAGAAAGAGGGGCTTACAAATGGATCTCTCTGGAATGGCA
TTATCTCATGGTGGGAACAGTGTTGTCAGCAGAATCAGCGGGGTGGACTCTGACCTGAGAATGACAGTCT
AGCACTGAATGGCTCAGACAATACTCTTGTGGCCAACTATCACCGGAAAATAAGTGCCTGCCAAAACAAA
CCAGACCAGATGAAGCTACATGGCTGTAGAACGTCAGTATTTAATGTGTTGTGGCCACTTGGTTCACCAG
ATTTAAGAGCTAATTTTTTTAAATATCACAGATAATCAATCGCTTTTTTTTTTCTTGACTGAAAAGCTTA
GACTGGAAAATTCTTTGAAAAAGTTTGCACTACAGAAAATAAATACATAACATCCTGCACTGAATGCACA
CTATTAATAGAAAAGAGAGCATTATTGTAGGAAATGTATTGTATATGTACATTCTGTGCATTTCACAATT
TTCTCGAGCAGGAAACAGCTATGACCATGATTACGCCAAGCTATCAACTTTGTATAGAAAAGTTGGGCCG
GCCGATGATCCCAACCCTGTAATGAGTTCCTGGTTTTTAAATGTATTTTATTTGTTGGTAACCATTTATA
GCATTGACTCAAGCAACTATTCTTTTTAAAAGAAATCTTTTTTTAAGCTCACCCAAACTGAAAATTGTGT
CATAAGTTTCTCTCCTTTGCTCATCACAAACCTGTTTGTGTTTCTATTTTCTGTTTTACACACAAAAACA
TTGAAACCAGTAGCATTGACGTCCGTTTTCCCATATACTCAAAAATATTTTCACAGCTTGTTCAAACTAC
TTCTTTAATATGAGCTAAATCAACACAACTGCTGAGGTGTTTTTTGACAGCTTAATAGTTTTATTTTCAA
TCCATTGTAACTAGTAAAAACATTTACAGTTGAAACCAGAAGTTTACATACACTGTATAATAAGGCACAT
AACAATTAAAAAAAAAAAGTCAAATGTTAACGTGACCAAGCTTTTTCTTTTTTAGGTAGGGTAGGATTAT
CACATTTGTTTCTGTTATACTTAATAGCAGAATAATGAGAGATAATTTTTTGAGAAATTATTGTAACTTT
TCTTGAAAGTCAAGTTTACATACAATAAGATTATTATGCCTTTGAAAAAGCTCAGATGATGGTGTCAAGG
TTTTGGAAGTTTCTGATTGGCTAATTGACAACATTTGAGTTAATTGGAAGCTGTTGAATAGTATTCAAGA
AAAACCTCAAACACACTGCTTCCTTGTGTGACAACATGGGACAATAAACAAGCCAGAATCAACAAAAAAG
CCAGATTACAGTTTGCTAAATTACACTGGGTAAAAGACAAATTTTTGGAGACATGTCCTGTGGTCTGATA
GAACTAAGATTGAACTGTTTCGCCATAATGACCAGTGCTACATTTGGAGGATGAAAGGGAAAGTTTACAA
GCCTCGGAACATCATCTCTACTGTGATGTATGGGGCTGGCAGCATCATGTTGTTGGGCTGTTTTGCTGCA
GGAGGGACTGGTCCACTTCACAGCATAGATGGCATCATGATGAAAGCATTTTGTGGAAATACTGAGGCAA
CATCTCAAGACATCAGCAAGGAAATTAAAACTTGGCCACAAATGGGTCTTCCAAACATACCATGACCCTA
AGCATGCTGCCAAATTAGTTAAAATGTACTTTAAGGACAACAGAGTGAATGTTTTGGAGTGGCCATCACA
AAGCCCTGAGCTCAATCCTATAGAAAATTTGTGGGTAGATTTGAAAAAGCTTGTGCGAGCAAAACAGCCA
ACAAATTTGACTTAGTTACACCAATTCCGTCAGGAGGAATGAGCCAAAATTCCTTCAAACTATTGTGAGA
AGCTTGTGGAAGGATACCCAAAACATTTGACCAAAGTTATACAGTTTAAAAGCAAAGCTAAAAAATTCTT
ATGGTAATTTTTTTGTATTGTATTATAATTGTATTGCACGATTATTATGAAGTGATTTTGCCCATGTATG
GCATATCATCAACCATGTATTTTGCCCATGTAAGGCATATCATCACTACCCAGGTGAGCAGCTGTGCGGT
CATGCACTTTATGACTTACTCTATTTTGTGGGGCCATCATAAATGTTTATGGCTTGATTATGATGCTGGT
GTACCACTAAGGCCATGAGAAAGAGTCAGAGTTGAGGAACAGTTGGGTATATAAACACCGCACACTTCAC
CCACAGTACCTCAGCTCTCAAGGCGCGCCCAAGTTTGTACAAAAAAGCAGGCTGGACCATGGTGAGCAAG
GGCGAGGAGCTGTTCACCGGGGTGGTGCCCATCCTGGTCGAGCTGGACGGCGACGTAAACGGCCACAAGT
TCAGCGTGTCCGGCGAGGGCGAGGGCGATGCCACCTACGGCAAGCTGACCCTGAAGTTCATCTGCACCAC
CGGCAAGCTGCCCGTGCCCTGGCCCACCCTCGTGACCACCCTGACCTACGGCGTGCAGTGCTTCAGCCGC
TACCCCGACCACATGAAGCAGCACGACTTCTTCAAGTCCGCCATGCCCGAAGGCTACGTCCAGGAGCGCA
CCATCTTCTTCAAGGACGACGGCAACTACAAGACCCGCGCCGAGGTGAAGTTCGAGGGCGACACCCTGGT
GAACCGCATCGAGCTGAAGGGCATCGACTTCAAGGAGGACGGCAACATCCTGGGGCACAAGCTGGAGTAC
AACTACAACAGCCACAACGTCTATATCATGGCCGACAAGCAGAAGAACGGCATCAAGGTGAACTTCAAGA
TCCGCCACAACATCGAGGACGGCAGCGTGCAGCTCGCCGACCACTACCAGCAGAACACCCCCATCGGCGA
CGGCCCCGTGCTGCTGCCCGACAACCACTACCTGAGCACCCAGTCCGCCCTGAGCAAAGACCCCAACGAG
AAGCGCGATCACATGGTCCTGCTGGAGTTCGTGACCGCCGCCGGGATCACTCTCGGCATGGACGAGCTGT
ACAAGGGCGGTGGAAGATCTGGGAATTCAAGGCCTCTCGAGCCTCTAGATTCTGCAGCCCTATAGCACCC
AGCTTTCTTGTACAAAGTGGGGGATCCAGACATGATAAGATACATTGATGAGTTTGGACAAACCACAACT
AGAATGCAGTGAAAAAAATGCTTTATTTGTGAAATTTGTGATGCTATTGCTTTATTTGTAACCATTATAA
GCTGCAATAAACAAGTTAACAACAACAATTGCATTCATTTTATGTTTCAGGTTCAGGGGGAGGTGTGGGA
GGTTTTTTCCAACTTTATTATACATAGTTGATAATTCACTGGCCGTCGTTTTACGGTACCATCGATGATG
ATCCAGACATGATAAGATACATTGATGAGTTTGGACAAACCACAACTAGAATGCAGTGAAAAAAATGCTT
TATTTGTGAAATTTGTGATGCTATTGCTTTATTTGTAACCATTATAAGCTGCAATAAACAAGTTAACAAC
AACAATTGCATTCATTTTATGTTTCAGGTTCAGGGGGAGGTGTGGGAGGTTTTTTAAAGCAAGTAAAACC
TCTACAAATGTGGTATGGCTGATTATGATCCTCTAGATCAGATCTGCGAAGATACGGCCACGGGTGCTCT
TGATCCTGTGGCTGATTTTGGACTGTGCTGCTCGCAGCTGCTGATGAATCACATACTTCCTCCATTTTCT
TCCACTGATTGACTGTTATAATTTCCCTAATTTCCAGGTCAAGGTGCTGTGCATTGTGGTAATAGATGTG
ACATGACGTCACTTCCAAAGGACCAATGAACATGTCTGACCAATTTCATATAATGTGAAAACGATTTTCA
TAGGCAGAATAAATAACATTTAAATTAAACTGGGCATCAGCGCAATTCAATTGGTTTGGTAATAGCAAGG
GAAAATAGAATGAAGTGATCTCCAAAAAATAAGTACTTTTTGACTGTAAATAAAATTGTAAGGAGTAAAA
AGTACTTTTTTTTCTAAAAAAATGTAATTAAGTAAAAGTAAAAGTATTGATTTTTAATTGTACTCAAGTA
AAGTAAAAATCCCCAAAAATAATACTTAAGTACAGTAATCAAGTAAAATTACTCAAGTACTTTACACCTC
TGGTTCTTGACCCCCTACCTTCAGCAAGCCCAGCAGATCCACTAGTTCTAGAGCGGCCGCCACCGCGGTG
GAGCTCCAGCTTTTGTTCCCTTTAGTGAGGGTTAATTGCGCGCTTGGCGTAATCATGGTCATAGCTGTTT
CCTGTGTGAAATTGTTATCCGCTCACAATTCCACACAACATACGAGCCGGAAGCATAAAGTGTAAAGCCT
GGGGTGCCTAATGAGTGAGCTAACTCACATTAATTGCGTTGCGCTCACTGCCCGCTTTCCAGTCGGGAAA
CCTGTCGTGCCAGCTGCATTAATGAATCGGCCAACGCGCGGGGAGAGGCGGTTTGCGTATTGGGCGCTCT
TCCGCTTCCTCGCTCACTGACTCGCTGCGCTCGGTCGTTCGGCTGCGGCGAGCGGTATCAGCTCACTCAA
AGGCGGTAATACGGTTATCCACAGAATCAGGGGATAACGCAGGAAAGAACATGTGAGCAAAAGGCCAGCA
AAAGGCCAGGAACCGTAAAAAGGCCGCGTTGCTGGCGTTTTTCCATAGGCTCCGCCCCCCTGACGAGCAT
CACAAAAATCGACGCTCAAGTCAGAGGTGGCGAAACCCGACAGGACTATAAAGATACCAGGCGTTTCCCC
CTGGAAGCTCCCTCGTGCGCTCTCCTGTTCCGACCCTGCCGCTTACCGGATACCTGTCCGCCTTTCTCCC
TTCGGGAAGCGTGGCGCTTTCTCATAGCTCACGCTGTAGGTATCTCAGTTCGGTGTAGGTCGTTCGCTCC
AAGCTGGGCTGTGTGCACGAACCCCCCGTTCAGCCCGACCGCTGCGCCTTATCCGGTAACTATCGTCTTG
AGTCCAACCCGGTAAGACACGACTTATCGCCACTGGCAGCAGCCACTGGTAACAGGATTAGCAGAGCGAG
GTATGTAGGCGGTGCTACAGAGTTCTTGAAGTGGTGGCCTAACTACGGCTACACTAGAAGAACAGTATTT
GGTATCTGCGCTCTGCTGAAGCCAGTTACCTTCGGAAAAAGAGTTGGTAGCTCTTGATCCGGCAAACAAA
CCACCGCTGGTAGCGGTGGTTTTTTTGTTTGCAAGCAGCAGATTACGCGCAGAAAAAAAGGATCTCAAGA
AGATCCTTTGATCTTTTCTACGGGGTCTGACGCTCAGTGGAACGAAAACTCACGTTAAGGCATTTTGGTC
ATGAGATTATCAAAAAGGATCTTCACCTAGATCCTTTTAAATTAAAAATGAAGTTTTAAATCAATCTAAA
GTATATATGAGTAAACTTGGTCTGACAGTTACCAATGCTTAATCAGTGAGGCACCTATCTCAGCGATCTG
TCTATTTCGTTCATCCATAGTTGCCTGACTCCCCGTCGTGTAGATAACTACGATACGGGAGGGCTTACCA
TCTGGCCCCAGTGCTGCAATGATACCGCGAGACCCACGCTCACCGGCTCCAGATTTATCAGCAATAAACC
AGCCAGCCGGAAGGGCCGAGCGCAGAAGTGGTCCTGCAACTTTATCCGCCTCCATCCAGTCTATTAATTG
TTGCCGGGAAGCTAGAGTAAGTAGTTCGCCAGTTAATAGTTTGCGCAACGTTGTTGCCATTGCTACAGGC
ATCGTGGTGTCACGCTCGTCGTTTGGTATGGCTTCATTCAGCTCCGGTTCCCAACGATCAAGGCGAGTTA
CATGATCCCCCATGTTGTGCAAAAAAGCGGTTAGCTCCTTCGGTCCTCCGATCGTTGTCAGAAGTAAGTT
GGCCGCAGTGTTATCACTCATGGTTATGGCAGCACTGCATAATTCTCTTACTGTCATGCCATCCGTAAGA
TGCTTTTCTGTGACTGGTGAGTACTCAACCAAGTCATTCTGAGAATAGTGTATGCGGCGACCGAGTTGCT
CTTGCCCGGCGTCAATACGGGATAATACCGCGCCACATAGCAGAACTTTAAAAGTGCTCATCATTGGAAA
ACGTTCTTCGGGGCGAAAACTCTCAAGGATCTTACCGCTGTTGAGATCCAGTTCGATGTAACCCACTCGT
GCACCCAACTGATCTTCAGCATCTTTTACTTTCACCAGCGTTTCTGGGTGAGCAAAAACAGGAAGGCAAA
ATGCCGCAAAAAAGGGAATAAGGGCGACACGGAAATGTTGAATACTCATACTCTTCCTTTTTCAATATTA
TTGAAGCATTTATCAGGGTTATTGTCTCATGAGCGGATACATATTTGAATGTATTTAGAAAAATAAACAA
ATAGGGGTTCCGCGCACATTTCCCCGAAAAGTGCCACCTAAATTGTAAGCGTTAATATTTTGTTAAAATT
CGCGTTAAATTTTTGTTAAATCAGCTCATTTTTTAACCAATAGGCCGAAATCGGCAAAATCCCTTATAAA
TCAAAAGAATAGACCGAGATAGGGT
[37 nt withheld, positions 7446-7482]
AAAGAACGTGGACTCCAACGTCAAAGG
[32 nt withheld, positions 7510-7541]
GCTGGCTAAGAACTCATCAGCCTCCCCGGTCCATCTACCCACGTACCAATGCACCAATTGGCCACAATGA
CGGCTACTACATGGTGCCATTCCTTCCTCTTTATAGGAATGGAGACTACCTCCTGTCCAACAATGCTCTT
GGATACGAGTACGCCTACCTGTTGGACCCAGGTCATTGCACAACACCAGAAATGCCCTCTGATCTGCAAA
AGACGTGAATATCTGTTCAGACACCCATATCCACTCTGTTCCACACAGGTCAGAGGTTTGTCCAGGAGTT
CTTGACAGAGGTGTAAAAAGTACTCAAAAATTTTACTCAAGTGAAAGTACAAGTACTTAGGGAAAATTTT
ACTCAATTAAAAGTAAAAGTATCTGGCTAGAATCTTACTTGAGTAAAAGTAAAAAAGTACTCCATTAAAA
TTGTACTTGAGTATTAAGGAAGTAAAAGTAAAAGCAAGAAAGAAAACTAGAGATTCTTGTTTAAGCTTTT
AATCTCAAAAAACATTAAATGAAATGCATACAAGGTTTTATCCTGCTTTAGAACTGTTTGTATTTAATTA
TCAAACTATAAGACAGACAATCTAATGCCAGTACACGCTACTCAAAGTTGTAAAACCTCAGATTTAACTT
CAGTAGAAGCTGATTCTCAAAATTGTTAGTGTCAAGCCTAGCTCTTTTGGGGCTGAAAAGCAATCCTGCA
GTGCTGAAAAGCCTCTCACAGGCAGCCGATGCGGGAAGAGGTGTATTAGTCTTGATAGAGAGGCTGCAAA
TAGCAGGAAACGTGAGCAGAGACTCCCTGGTGTCTGAAACACAGGCCCATTTACGCCTTAAGATACATTG
ATGAGTTTGGACAAACCACAACTAGAATGCAGTGAAAAAAATGCTTTATTTGTGAAATTTGTGATGCTAT
TGCTTTATTTGTAACCATTATAAGCTGCAATAAACAAGTTAACAACAACAATTGCATTCATTTTATGTTT
CAGGTTCAGGGGGAGGTGTGGGAGGTTTTTTAAAGCAAGTAA
